Addgene plasmid #59837: pJK_proK17_amiE
Purpose: Constitutively expresses AmiE with proK17 promoter
Depositing lab: Timothy Whitehead. Depositing organization: Michigan State University. Publication: The Interrelationship between Promoter Strength, Gene Expression, and Growth Rate. Bienick MS, Young KW, Klesmith JR, Detwiler EE, Tomek KJ, Whitehead TA. PLoS One. 2014 Oct 6;9(10):e109105. doi: 10.1371/journal.pone.0109105. eCollection 2014. PubMed 25286161.
Backbone
  Vector backbone: pET-29b(+)
  Backbone manufacturer: Novagen
  Backbone size w/o insert (bp): 3582
  Total vector size (bp): 4605
  Modifications to backbone: Deletion of lacI, lacO, and T7 promoter by cloning proB in-between BglI and XbaI. Removal of the kanamycin resistance gene and insertion of the beta-lactamase (AmpR) gene from pET-22b.
  Vector type: Bacterial Expression
Growth in bacteria
  Bacterial resistance: Ampicillin, 100 μg/mL
  Growth temperature: 37°C
  Growth strain: XL1 Blue
  Copy number: High Copy
Gene/Insert
  Gene/Insert name: ALIPHATIC AMIDASE (alt name: amiE)
  Insert size (bp): 1024
  Entrez Gene: amiE (a.k.a. PA3366)
  Promoter: proK17
  Tag / fusion protein: 6x-His (C terminal on backbone)
  Cloning method: Restriction Enzyme; 5′ cloning site BglI (not destroyed); 3′ cloning site XbaI (not destroyed)
  Sequencing primers: 5′ GGTGATTCATTCTGCTAA; 3′ T7 Term
Terms and licenses: Academic/Nonprofit Terms; Industry Terms: Not Available to Industry
How to cite: pJK_proK17_amiE was a gift from Timothy Whitehead (Addgene plasmid # 59837 ; http://n2t.net/addgene:59837 ; RRID:Addgene_59837)
