[The description below was written by a language model from this plasmid's Addgene catalogue record and pLannotate feature annotations shown in this document.]
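Description:
pJK_proK17_amiE is a 4,605 bp bacterial expression plasmid built on a heavily modified pET-29b(+) backbone and designed for constitutive, inducer-independent production of the aliphatic amidase AmiE in E. coli. According to the record, the lacI gene, lac operator and T7 promoter of the parent vector were removed by cloning a constitutive promoter cassette between the BglI and XbaI sites. The original kanamycin marker was also replaced with the beta-lactamase gene from pET-22b, so the plasmid is selected with ampicillin. Propagation relies on a ColE1/pMB1-type origin. The feature table also shows the pBR322-derived bom site and the rop gene, along with an f1 phage origin that allows single-stranded DNA production. The catalogue lists the plasmid as high copy, although rop is normally associated with reduced copy number.

The payload is the amiE coding sequence from Pseudomonas aeruginosa PAO1 (PA3366), an enzyme that hydrolyses short-chain aliphatic amides and also shows acyl transferase activity in vitro. Transcription comes from the proK17 promoter, which the automated annotation does not detect but which presumably lies upstream of the annotated T7 gene 10 ribosome binding site that drives translation. The open reading frame runs directly into a backbone-encoded C-terminal 6xHis tag for affinity purification or detection, and the T7 terminator lies downstream. A short fragment annotated between the tag and the terminator as a T7 gene 10B-derived solubility tag is probably a residual backbone match rather than a functional fusion. The associated publication examined how promoter strength relates to gene expression and growth rate, which suggests that this plasmid is one of a set of constructs with promoters of differing strength. The record does not state the relative strength of proK17.
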