Features (pLannotate 1.2.2; 12 found; start..end, strand, type, name):
     12..467     +  rep_origin     f1 ori (sequence partly withheld): f1 bacteriophage origin of replication; arrow indicates direction of (+) strand synthesis
    494..551     +  promoter       AmpR promoter (fragment): bla
    560..1420    -  CDS            AmpR: β-lactamase; bla; confers resistance to ampicillin, carbenicillin, and related antibiotics
   1542..2130    +  rep_origin     ori: high-copy-number ColE1/pMB1/pBR322/pUC origin of replication
   2316..2458    -  misc_feature   bom: basis of mobility region from pBR322
   2560..2751    -  CDS            rop: Rop protein, which maintains plasmids at low copy number; rop
   2768..3148    +  CDS            YPB1_ECOLX: Protein predicted: Swiss-Prot protein existence level 4. From Escherichia coli.
   3390..3412    +  RBS            RBS: efficient ribosome binding site from bacteriophage T7 gene 10 (Olins and Rangwala, 1989)
   3420..4448    +  CDS            amiE: AMIE_PSEAE - Experimental evidence at protein level: Swiss-Prot protein existence level 1. Also exhibits in vitro acyl transferase activity, transferring the acyl moiety of short-chain amides to hydroxylamine to form hydroxamates. From Pseudomonas aeruginosa (strain ATCC 15692 / DSM 22644 / CIP 104116 / JCM 14847 / LMG 12228 / 1C / PRS 101 / PAO1).
   4449..4466    +  CDS            9xHis (fragment): 9xHis affinity tag
   4476..4525    +  CDS            SET1 (fragment): solubility-enhancement tag derived from T7 phage gene 10B
   4533..4580    +  terminator     T7 terminator: transcription terminator for bacteriophage T7 RNA polymerase
>Addgene plasmid #59837 | pJK_proK17_amiE | depositor full sequence | sequence record 95472 | pJK_proK17_amiE sequence 4605 bps
TGGCGAATGGG
[124 nt withheld, positions 12-135]
C
[91 nt withheld, positions 137-227]
A
[49 nt withheld, positions 229-277]
CCTTTGACGTTGGAGTCCACGTTCTTT
[37 nt withheld, positions 305-341]
ACCCTATCTCGGTCTATTCTTTTGATTTATAAGGGATTTTGCCGATTTCGGCCTATTGGTTAAAAAATGA
GCTGATTTAACAAAAATTTAACGCGAATTTTAACAAAATATTAACGTTTACAATTTCAGGTGGCACTTTT
CGGGGAAATGTGCGCGGAACCCCTATTTGTTTATTTTTCTAAATACATTCAAATATGTATCCGCTCATGA
ATTAATTCTTACCAATGCTTAATCAGTGAGGCACCTATCTCAGCGATCTGTCTATTTCGTTCATCCATAG
TTGCCTGACTCCCCGTCGTGTAGATAACTACGATACGGGAGGGCTTACCATCTGGCCCCAGTGCTGCAAT
GATACCGCGAGACCCACGCTCACCGGCTCCAGATTTATCAGCAATAAACCAGCCAGCCGGAAGGGCCGAG
CGCAGAAGTGGTCCTGCAACTTTATCCGCCTCCATCCAGTCTATTAATTGTTGCCGGGAAGCTAGAGTAA
GTAGTTCGCCAGTTAATAGTTTGCGCAACGTTGTTGCCATTGCTGCAGGCATCGTGGTGTCACGCTCGTC
GTTTGGTATGGCTTCATTCAGCTCCGGTTCCCAACGATCAAGGCGAGTTACATGATCCCCCATGTTGTGC
AAAAAAGCGGTTAGCTCCTTCGGTCCTCCGATCGTTGTCAGAAGTAAGTTGGCCGCAGTGTTATCACTCA
TGGTTATGGCAGCACTGCATAATTCTCTTACTGTCATGCCATCCGTAAGATGCTTTTCTGTGACTGGTGA
GTACTCAACCAAGTCATTCTGAGAATAGTGTATGCGGCGACCGAGTTGCTCTTGCCCGGCGTCAATACGG
GATAATACCGCGCCACATAGCAGAACTTTAAAAGTGCTCATCATTGGAAAACGTTCTTCGGGGCGAAAAC
TCTCAAGGATCTTACCGCTGTTGAGATCCAGTTCGATGTAACCCACTCGTGCACCCAACTGATCTTCAGC
ATCTTTTACTTTCACCAGCGTTTCTGGGTGAGCAAAAACAGGAAGGCAAAATGCCGCAAAAAAGGGAATA
AGGGCGACACGGAAATGTTGAATACTCATAACACCCCTTGTATTACTGTTTATGTAAGCAGACAGTTTTA
TTGTTCATGACCAAAATCCCTTAACGTGAGTTTTCGTTCCACTGAGCGTCAGACCCCGTAGAAAAGATCA
AAGGATCTTCTTGAGATCCTTTTTTTCTGCGCGTAATCTGCTGCTTGCAAACAAAAAAACCACCGCTACC
AGCGGTGGTTTGTTTGCCGGATCAAGAGCTACCAACTCTTTTTCCGAAGGTAACTGGCTTCAGCAGAGCG
CAGATACCAAATACTGTCCTTCTAGTGTAGCCGTAGTTAGGCCACCACTTCAAGAACTCTGTAGCACCGC
CTACATACCTCGCTCTGCTAATCCTGTTACCAGTGGCTGCTGCCAGTGGCGATAAGTCGTGTCTTACCGG
GTTGGACTCAAGACGATAGTTACCGGATAAGGCGCAGCGGTCGGGCTGAACGGGGGGTTCGTGCACACAG
CCCAGCTTGGAGCGAACGACCTACACCGAACTGAGATACCTACAGCGTGAGCTATGAGAAAGCGCCACGC
TTCCCGAAGGGAGAAAGGCGGACAGGTATCCGGTAAGCGGCAGGGTCGGAACAGGAGAGCGCACGAGGGA
GCTTCCAGGGGGAAACGCCTGGTATCTTTATAGTCCTGTCGGGTTTCGCCACCTCTGACTTGAGCGTCGA
TTTTTGTGATGCTCGTCAGGGGGGCGGAGCCTATGGAAAAACGCCAGCAACGCGGCCTTTTTACGGTTCC
TGGCCTTTTGCTGGCCTTTTGCTCACATGTTCTTTCCTGCGTTATCCCCTGATTCTGTGGATAACCGTAT
TACCGCCTTTGAGTGAGCTGATACCGCTCGCCGCAGCCGAACGACCGAGCGCAGCGAGTCAGTGAGCGAG
GAAGCGGAAGAGCGCCTGATGCGGTATTTTCTCCTTACGCATCTGTGCGGTATTTCACACCGCATATATG
GTGCACTCTCAGTACAATCTGCTCTGATGCCGCATAGTTAAGCCAGTATACACTCCGCTATCGCTACGTG
ACTGGGTCATGGCTGCGCCCCGACACCCGCCAACACCCGCTGACGCGCCCTGACGGGCTTGTCTGCTCCC
GGCATCCGCTTACAGACAAGCTGTGACCGTCTCCGGGAGCTGCATGTGTCAGAGGTTTTCACCGTCATCA
CCGAAACGCGCGAGGCAGCTGCGGTAAAGCTCATCAGCGTGGTCGTGAAGCGATTCACAGATGTCTGCCT
GTTCATCCGCGTCCAGCTCGTTGAGTTTCTCCAGAAGCGTTAATGTCTGGCTTCTGATAAAGCGGGCCAT
GTTAAGGGCGGTTTTTTCCTGTTTGGTCACTGATGCCTCCGTGTAAGGGGGATTTCTGTTCATGGGGGTA
ATGATACCGATGAAACGAGAGAGGATGCTCACGATACGGGTTACTGATGATGAACATGCCCGGTTACTGG
AACGTTGTGAGGGTAAACAACTGGCGGTATGGATGCGGCGGGACCAGAGAAAAATCACTCAGGGTCAATG
CCAGCGCTTCGTTAATACAGATGTAGGTGTTCCACAGGGTAGCCAGCAGCATCCTGCGATGCAGATCCGG
AACATAATGGTGCAGGGCGCTGACTTCCGCGTTTCCAGACTTTACGAAACACGGAAACCGAAGACCATTC
ATGTTGTTGCTCAGGTCGCAGACGTTTTGCAGCAGCAGTCGCTTCACGTTCGCTCGCGTATCGGTGATTC
ATTCTGCTAACCAGTAAGGCAACCCCGCCAGCCTAGCCGGGTCCTCAACGACAGGAGCACGATCATGCGC
ACCCGTGGGGCCGCCATGCCGGCCACAGCTAACACCACGTCGTCCCTATCTGCTGCCCTAGGTCTATGAG
TGGTTGCTGGATAACTTCCCGGGCATGCATAAGGCTCGTAATATATATTCAGGGAGACCACAACGGTTTC
CCTCTACAAATAATTTTGTTTAACTTTCTAGAAATAATTTTGTTTAACTTTAAGAAGGAGATATACATAT
GAGACATGGCGATATTAGCTCGTCAAATGATACCGTAGGCGTAGCCGTGGTGAATTACAAGATGCCGCGT
TTACATACTGCTGCTGAAGTCCTGGATAATGCCCGCAAAATTGCGGAAATGATCGTTGGTATGAAGCAAG
GTCTGCCGGGCATGGATCTGGTTGTGTTTCCTGAATATTCTTTACAGGGTATTATGTACGACCCTGCTGA
AATGATGGAAACAGCCGTGGCGATTCCAGGCGAAGAAACGGAAATCTTTAGCCGTGCTTGTAGAAAAGCA
AATGTTTGGGGTGTGTTCTCCCTGACCGGCGAACGTCATGAAGAACACCCTAGAAAGGCACCATACAACA
CTCTGGTCTTGATCGATAACAACGGTGAAATCGTACAAAAGTACAGAAAGATCATCCCATGGTGTCCGAT
TGAAGGCTGGTATCCAGGTGGCCAGACATACGTCTCTGAAGGTCCGAAAGGCATGAAGATCTCATTAATT
ATCTGCGATGACGGTAATTATCCGGAAATTTGGAGAGATTGTGCCATGAAGGGTGCGGAATTGATCGTTC
GCTGCCAAGGCTATATGTACCCTGCTAAAGACCAACAAGTTATGATGGCTAAGGCAATGGCCTGGGCGAA
TAACTGTTATGTCGCTGTAGCAAACGCTGCAGGTTTTGATGGCGTTTATAGCTACTTCGGTCATAGTGCC
ATTATCGGTTTTGACGGCCGTACTCTGGGTGAATGCGGCGAAGAAGAAATGGGCATTCAATACGCGCAGT
TGTCTCTGTCACAAATCCGCGATGCCCGTGCGAATGACCAAAGTCAGAACCATTTGTTTAAAATCTTGCA
CAGAGGTTACTCCGGTTTGCAGGCTTCGGGCGATGGCGACCGTGGTCTGGCAGAATGCCCATTTGAATTC
TACCGTACCTGGGTTACTGATGCTGAAAAGGCAAGAGAAAACGTGGAACGCCTGACTCGCTCCACAACAG
GTGTCGCCCAATGCCCAGTAGGTCGTCTGCCGTATGAAGGCCTCGAGCACCACCACCACCACCACTGAGA
TCCGGCTGCTAACAAAGCCCGAAAGGAAGCTGAGTTGGCTGCTGCCACCGCTGAGCAATAACTAGCATAA
CCCCTTGGGGCCTCTAAACGGGTCTTGAGGGGTTTTTTGCTGAAAGGAGGAACTATATCCGGAT
