>Addgene plasmid #59837 | pJK_proK17_amiE | addgene partial sequence | sequence record 97573 | pJFRC-F 5'-ATAATGGTGCAGGGCGCTGAC-3'
GAAGACCATTCATGTTGTTGCTCAGGTCGCAGACGTTTTGCAGCAGCAGTCGCTTCACGTTCGCTCGCGT
ATCGGTGATTCATTCTGCTAACCAGTAAGGCAACCCCGCCAGCCTAGCCGGGTCCTCAACGACAGGAGCA
CGATCATGCGCACCCGTGGGGCCGCCATGCCGGCCACAGCTAACACCACGTCGTCCCTATCTGCTGCCCT
AGGTCTATGAGTGGTTGCTGGATAACTTCCCGGGCATGCATAAGGCTCGTAATATATATTCAGGGAGACC
ACAACGGTTTCCCTCTACAAATAATTTTGTTTAACTTTCTAGAAATAATTTTGTTTAACTTTAAGAAGGA
GATATACATATGAGACATGGCGATATTAGCTCGTCAAATGATACCGTAGGCGTAGCCGTGGTGAATTACA
AGATGCCGCGTTTACATACTGCTGCTGAAGTCCTGGATAATGCCCGCAAAATTGCGGAAATGATCGTTGG
TATGAAGCAAGGTCTGCCGGGCATGGATCTGGTTGTGTTTCCTGAATATTCTTTACAGGGTATTATGTAC
GACCCTGCTGAAATGATGGAAACAGCCGTGGCGATTCCAGGCGAAGAAACGGAAATCTTTAGCCGTGCTT
GTAGAAAAGCAAATGTTTGGGGTGTGTTCTCCCTGACCGGCGAACGTCATGAAGAACACCCTA
