>Addgene plasmid #59837 | pJK_proK17_amiE | addgene partial sequence | sequence record 97575 | T7term 5'-GCTAGTTATTGCTCAGCGG-3'
CGGGCTTTGTTAGCAGCCGGATCTCAGTGGTGGTGGTGGTGGTGCTCGAGGCCTTCATACGGCAGACGAC
CTACTGGGCATTGGGCGACACCTGTTGTGGAGCGAGTCAGGCGTTCCACGTTTTCTCTTGCCTTTTCAGC
ATCAGTAACCCAGGTACGGTAGAATTCAAATGGGCATTCTGCCAGACCACGGTCGCCATCGCCCGAAGCC
TGCAAACCGGAGTAACCTCTGTGCAAGATTTTAAACAAATGGTTCTGACTTTGGTCATTCGCACGGGCAT
CGCGGATTTGTGACAGAGACAACTGCGCGTATTGAATGCCCATTTCTTCTTCGCCGCATTCACCCAGAGT
ACGGCCGTCAAAACCGATAATGGCACTATGACCGAAGTAGCTATAAACGCCATCAAAACCTGCAGCGTTT
GCTACAGCGACATAACAGTTATTCGCCCAGGCCATTGCCTTAGCCATCATAACTTGTTGGTCTTTAGCAG
GGTACATATAGCCTTGGCAGCGAACGATCAATTCCGCACCCTTCATGGCACAATCTCTCCAAATTTCCGG
ATAATTACCGTCATCGCAGATAATTAATGAGATCTTCATGCCTTTCGGACCTTCAGAGACGTATGTCTGG
CCACCTGGATACCAGCCTTCAATCGGACACCATGGGATGATCTTTCTGTACTTTTGTACGATTTCACCGT
TGTTATCGATCAAGACCAGAGTG
